>Addgene plasmid #239887 | LLP965 | addgene full sequence | sequence record 490754 | Addgene NGS Result
TAGGTGTATTATCCCAGATCTTATCGGAATGGGAAAGTCTGGTAAATCTGGAAATGGTTCTTACAGACTT
TTGGATCATTATAAGTACCTCACAGCTTGGTTCGAACTTCTCAACTTACCTAAGAAGATTATTTTCGTTG
GACACGATTGGGGTGCTTGCTTGGCATTCCATTACTCATACGAACACCAAGATAAGATCAAAGCTATAGT
TCATGCAGAGAGTGTTGTGGATGTGATAGAATCTTGGGATGAGTGGCCAGATATTGAAGAGGATATTGCT
TTGATCAAGTCTGAAGAGGGAGAAAAGATGGTTCTCGAAAATAACTTTTTCGTGGAAACTATGCTTCCTT
CAAAGATTATGAGAAAATTGGAACCAGAAGAGTTTGCTGCATATCTCGAACCTTTCAAGGAAAAAGGAGA
GGTTAGAAGGCCAACACTCAGTTGGCCTAGGGAAATACCATTAGTTAAGGGAGGTAAACCTGATGTTGTG
CAGATCGTGAGAAATTATAACGCTTACCTTAGGGCATCAGATGATTTGCCTAAGATGTTCATCGAGTCAG
ATCCAGGATTTTTCAGTAATGCTATAGTTGAAGGTGCAAAGAAATTTCCAAACACCGAGTTCGTTAAGGT
GAAAGGATTGCATTTCTCACAAGAAGATGCTCCTGATGAGATGGGAAAGTATATTAAGTCTTTTGTTGAA
AGAGTGCTCAAAAACGAGCAGGGTTCTCGATCTGATGCTTCTGAAGTAACGTCAACAAGCTCCCAGTCTG
AGGTATGCACAGTGGAAACGCCAGGTTGTGTTGGTTCTTAAGGTACCCGGCCATGCTAGAGTCCGCAAAA
ATCACCAGTCTCTCTCTACAAATCTATCTCTCTCTATTTTTCTCCAGAATAATGTGTGAGTAGTTCCCAG
ATAAGGGAATTAGGGTTCTTATAGGGTTTCGCTCATGTGTTGAGCATATAAGAAACCCTTAGTATGTATT
TGTATTTGTAAAATACTTCTATCAATAAAATTTCTAATTCCTAAAACCAAAATCCAGTGACCTACTAGTA
ATAAAATATCTTTATTTTCATTACATCTGTGTGTTGGTTTTTTGTGTGAATCGATAGTACTAACATACGC
TCTCCATCAAAACAAAACGAAACAAAACAAACTAGCAAAATAGGCTGTCCCCAGTGCAAGTGCAGGTGCC
AGAACATTTCTCTAGCGCTCTCTAGAGAACCGCAACGTTGAAGGAGCCACTGAGCCGCGGGTTTCTGGAG
TTTAATGAGCTAAGCACATACGTCAGAAACCATTATTGCGCGTTCAAAAGTCGCCTAAGGTCACTATCAG
CTAGCAAATATTTCTTGTCAAAAATGCTCCACTGACGTTCCATAAATTCCCCTCGGTATCCAATTAGAGT
CCATGGATGGAAGACGCCAAAAACATAAAGAAAGGCCCGGCGCCATTCTATCCGCTGGAAGATGGAACCG
CTGGAGAGCAACTGCATAAGGTAAGTTTCTGCTTCTACCTTTGATATATATATAATAATTATCATTAATT
AGTAGTAATATAATATTTCAAATATTTTTTTCAAAATAAAAGAATGTAGTATATAGCAATTGCTTTTCTG
TAGTTTATAAGTGTGTATATTTTAATTTATAACTTTTCTAATATATGACCAAAATTTGTTGATGTGCAGG
CTATGAAGAGATACGCCCTGGTTCCTGGAACAATTGCTTTTACAGATGCACATATCGAGGTGGACATCAC
TTACGCTGAGTACTTCGAAATGTCCGTTCGGTTGGCAGAAGCTATGAAACGATATGGGCTGAATACAAAT
CACAGAATCGTCGTATGCAGTGAAAACTCTCTTCAATTCTTTATGCCGGTGTTGGGCGCGTTATTTATCG
GAGTTGCAGTTGCGCCCGCGAACGACATTTATAATGAACGTGAATTGCTCAACAGTATGGGCATTTCGCA
GCCTACCGTGGTGTTCGTTTCCAAAAAGGGGTTGCAAAAAATTTTGAACGTGCAAAAAAAGCTCCCAATC
ATCCAAAAAATTATTATCATGGATTCTAAAACGGATTACCAGGGATTTCAGTCGATGTACACGTTCGTCA
CATCTCATCTACCTCCCGGTTTTAATGAATACGATTTTGTGCCAGAGTCCTTCGATAGGGACAAGACAAT
TGCACTGATCATGAACTCCTCTGGATCTACTGGTCTGCCTAAAGGTGTCGCTCTGCCTCATAGAACTGCC
TGCGTGAGATTCTCGCATGCCAGAGATCCTATTTTTGGCAATCAAATCATTCCGGATACTGCGATTTTAA
GTGTTGTTCCATTCCATCACGGTTTTGGAATGTTTACTACACTCGGATATTTGATATGTGGATTTCGAGT
CGTCTTAATGTATAGATTTGAAGAAGAGCTGTTTCTGAGGAGCCTTCAGGATTACAAGATTCAAAGTGCG
CTGCTGGTGCCAACCCTATTCTCCTTCTTCGCCAAAAGCACTCTGATTGACAAATACGATTTATCTAATT
TACACGAAATTGCTTCTGGTGGCGCTCCCCTCTCTAAGGAAGTCGGGGAAGCGGTTGCCAAGAGGTTCCA
TCTGCCAGGTATCAGGCAAGGATATGGGCTCACTGAGACTACATCAGCTATTCTGATTACACCCGAGGGG
GATGATAAACCGGGCGCGGTCGGTAAAGTTGTTCCATTTTTTGAAGCGAAGGTTGTGGATCTGGATACCG
GGAAAACGCTGGGCGTTAATCAAAGAGGCGAACTGTGTGTGAGAGGTCCTATGATTATGTCCGGTTATGT
AAACAATCCGGAAGCGACCAACGCCTTGATTGACAAGGATGGATGGCTACATTCTGGAGACATAGCTTAC
TGGGACGAAGACGAACACTTCTTCATCGTTGACCGCCTGAAGTCTCTGATTAAGTACAAAGGCTATCAGG
TGGCTCCCGCTGAATTGGAATCCATCTTGCTCCAACACCCCAACATCTTCGACGCAGGTGTCGCAGGTCT
TCCCGACGATGACGCCGGTGAACTTCCCGCCGCCGTTGTTGTTTTGGAGCACGGAAAGACGATGACGGAA
AAAGAGATCGTGGATTACGTCGCCAGTCAAGTAACAACCGCGAAAAAGTTGCGCGGAGGAGTTGTGTTTG
TGGACGAAGTACCGAAAGGTCTTACCGGAAAACTCGACGCAAGAAAAATCAGAGAGATCCTCATAAAGGC
CAAGAAGGGCGGAAAGATCGCCGTGTAACTCGAGGATCGTTCAAACATTTGGCAATAAAGTTTCTTAAGA
TTGAATCCTGTTGCCGGTCTTGCGACGATTATCATATAATTTCTGTTGAATTACGTTAAGCATGTAATAA
TTAACATGTAATGCATGACGTTATTTATGAGATGGGTTTTTATGATTAGAGTCCCGCAATTATACATTTA
ATACGCGATAGAAAACAAAATATAGCGCGCAAACTAGGATAAATTATCGCGCGCGGTGTCATCTATGTTA
CTAGATCAATAAAATATCTTTATTTTCATTACATCTGTGTGTTGGTTTTTTGTGTGAATCGATAGTACTA
ACATACGCTCTCCATCAAAACAAAACGAAACAAAACAAACTAGCAAAATAGGCTGTCCCCAGTGCAAGTG
CAGGTGCCAGAACATTTCTCTGAGCTCCAGCTTTTGTTCCCTTTAGTGAGGGTTAATTTCGAGCTTGGCG
TAATCATGGTCATAGCTGTTTCCTGTGTGAAATTGTTATCCGCTCACAATTCCACACAACATACGAGCCG
GAAGCATAAAGTGTAAAGCCTGGGGTGCCTAATGAGTGAGCTAACTCACATTAATTGCGTTGCGCTCACT
GCCCGCTTTCCAGTCGGGAAACCTGTCGTGCCAGCTGCATTAATGAATCGGCCAACGCGCGGGGAGAGGC
GGTTTGCGTATTGGGCGCTCTTCCGCTTCCTCGCTCACTGACTCGCTGCGCTCGGTCGTTCGGCTGCGGC
GAGCGGTATCAGCTCACTCAAAGGCGGTAATACGGTTATCCACAGAATCAGGGGATAACGCAGGAAAGAA
CATGTGAGCAAAAGGCCAGCAAAAGGCCAGGAACCGTAAAAAGGCCGCGTTGCTGGCGTTTTTCCATAGG
CTCCGCCCCCCTGACGAGCATCACAAAAATCGACGCTCAAGTCAGAGGTGGCGAAACCCGACAGGACTAT
AAAGATACCAGGCGTTTCCCCCTGGAAGCTCCCTCGTGCGCTCTCCTGTTCCGACCCTGCCGCTTACCGG
ATACCTGTCCGCCTTTCTCCCTTCGGGAAGCGTGGCGCTTTCTCATAGCTCACGCTGTAGGTATCTCAGT
TCGGTGTAGGTCGTTCGCTCCAAGCTGGGCTGTGTGCACGAACCCCCCGTTCAGCCCGACCGCTGCGCCT
TATCCGGTAACTATCGTCTTGAGTCCAACCCGGTAAGACACGACTTATCGCCACTGGCAGCAGCCACTGG
TAACAGGATTAGCAGAGCGAGGTATGTAGGCGGTGCTACAGAGTTCTTGAAGTGGTGGCCTAACTACGGC
TACACTAGAAGAACAGTATTTGGTATCTGCGCTCTGCTGAAGCCAGTTACCTTCGGAAAAAGAGTTGGTA
GCTCTTGATCCGGCAAACAAACCACCGCTGGTAGCGGTGGTTTTTTTGTTTGCAAGCAGCAGATTACGCG
CAGAAAAAAAGGATCTCAAGAAGATCCTTTGATCTTTTCTACGGGGTCTGACGCTCAGTGGAACGAAAAC
TCACGTTAAGGGATTTTGGTCATGAGATTATCAAAAAGGATCTTCACCTAGATCCTTTTAAATTAAAAAT
GAAGTTTTAAATCAATCTAAAGTATATATGAGTAAACTTGGTCTGACAGTTACCAATGCTTAATCAGTGA
GGCACCTATCTCAGCGATCTGTCTATTTCGTTCATCCATAGTTGCCTGACTCCCCGTCGTGTAGATAACT
ACGATACGGGAGGGCTTACCATCTGGCCCCAGTGCTGCAATGATACCGCGAGACCCACGCTCACCGGCTC
CAGATTTATCAGCAATAAACCAGCCAGCCGGAAGGGCCGAGCGCAGAAGTGGTCCTGCAACTTTATCCGC
CTCCATCCAGTCTATTAATTGTTGCCGGGAAGCTAGAGTAAGTAGTTCGCCAGTTAATAGTTTGCGCAAC
GTTGTTGCCATTGCTACAGGCATCGTGGTGTCACGCTCGTCGTTTGGTATGGCTTCATTCAGCTCCGGTT
CCCAACGATCAAGGCGAGTTACATGATCCCCCATGTTGTGCAAAAAAGCGGTTAGCTCCTTCGGTCCTCC
GATCGTTGTCAGAAGTAAGTTGGCCGCAGTGTTATCACTCATGGTTATGGCAGCACTGCATAATTCTCTT
ACTGTCATGCCATCCGTAAGATGCTTTTCTGTGACTGGTGAGTACTCAACCAAGTCATTCTGAGAATAGT
GTATGCGGCGACCGAGTTGCTCTTGCCCGGCGTCAATACGGGATAATACCGCGCCACATAGCAGAACTTT
AAAAGTGCTCATCATTGGAAAACGTTCTTCGGGGCGAAAACTCTCAAGGATCTTACCGCTGTTGAGATCC
AGTTCGATGTAACCCACTCGTGCACCCAACTGATCTTCAGCATCTTTTACTTTCACCAGCGTTTCTGGGT
GAGCAAAAACAGGAAGGCAAAATGCCGCAAAAAAGGGAATAAGGGCGACACGGAAATGTTGAATACTCAT
ACTCTTCCTTTTTCAATATTATTGAAGCATTTATCAGGGTTATTGTCTCATGAGCGGATACATATTTGAA
TGTATTTAGAAAAATAAACAAATAGGGGTTCCGCGCACATTTCCCCGAAAAGTGCCACCTAAATTGTAAG
CGTTAATATTTTGTTAAAATTCGCGTTAAATTTTTGTTAAATCAGCTCATTTTTTAACCAATAGGCCGAA
ATCGGCAAAATCCCTTATAAATCAAAAGAATAGACCGAGATAGGGT
[37 nt withheld, positions 5997-6033]
AAAGAACGTGGACTCCAACGTCAAAGG
[49 nt withheld, positions 6061-6109]
T
[91 nt withheld, positions 6111-6201]
G
[124 nt withheld, positions 6203-6326]
CCCATTCGCCATTCAGGCTGCGCAACTGTTGGGAAGGGCGATCGGTGCGGGCCTCTTCGCTATTACGCCA
GCTGGCGAAAGGGGGATGTGCTGCAAGGCGATTAAGTTGGGTAACGCCAGGGTTTTCCCAGTCACGACGT
TGTAAAACGACGGCCAGTGAATTGTAATACGACTCACTATAGGGCGAATTGGGTACAAGCTTGATCATGC
CGAATTCCGAACGCGTTTGAGACTTTTCAACAAAGGGTAATATCGGGAAACCTCCTCGGATTCCATTGCC
CAGCTATCTGTCACTTCATCAAAAGGACAGTAGAAAAGGAAGGTGGCACCTACAAATGCCATCATTGCGA
TAAAGGAAAGGCTATCGTTCAAGATGCCTCTGCCGACAGTGGTCCCAAAGATGGACCCCCACCCACGAGG
AGCATCGTGGAAAAAGAAGACGTTCCAACCACGTCTTCAAAGCAAGTGGATTGATGTGATATCTCCACTG
ACGTAAGGGATGACGCACAATCCCACTATCCTTCGCAAGACCCTTCCTCTATATAAGGAAGTTCATTTCA
TTTGGAGAGGACGGATCCGTCGACATAACTGCAGATGACTTCAAAGGTGTATGATCCTGAGCAGGTAAGT
TTCTGCTTCTACCTTTGATATATATATAATAATTATCATTAATTAGTAGTAATATAATATTTCAAATATT
TTTTTCAAAATAAAAGAATGTAGTATATAGCAATTGCTTTTCTGTAGTTTATAAGTGTGTATATTTTAAT
TTATAACTTTTCTAATATATGACCAAAATTTGTTGATGTGCAGAGAAAAAGAATGATAACTGGTCCACAA
TGGTGGGCAAGATGTAAACAGATGAACGTGCTTGATTCTTTCATTAATTACTACGATTCAGAAAAGCACG
CTGAGAATGCAGTTATCTTTCTTCACGGAAACGCTGCATCTTCATATTTGTGGAGACATGTTGTGCCTCA
CATTGAACCAGTGGC
Features (pLannotate 1.2.2; 26 found; start..end, strand, type, name):
    728..802     +  CDS            DREB2A (fragment): DRE2A_ARATH - Also known as ERF045. Experimental evidence at protein level: Swiss-Prot protein existence level 1. Transcriptional activator that binds specifically to the DNA sequence 5'-[AG]CCGAC-3'. Binding to the C-repeat/DRE element mediates high salinity- and dehydration-inducible transcription. From Arabidopsis thaliana (Mouse-ear cress).
    879..1038    +  polyA_signal   CaMV poly(A) signal (fragment): cauliflower mosaic virus polyadenylation signal
   1050..1098    +  polyA_signal   poly(A) signal: synthetic polyadenylation signal
   1112..1203    +  misc_feature   pause site: RNA polymerase II transcriptional pause signal from the human α2 globin gene
   1217..1396    +  promoter       NOS promoter: nopaline synthase promoter
   1407..1491    +  CDS            luciferase (fragment): firefly luciferase; luc+; enhanced luc+ version of the luciferase gene
   1491..1679    +  intron         IV2 intron: modified second intron of the potato ST-LS1 gene (Vancanneyt et al., 1990)
   1678..3248    +  CDS            luciferase (fragment): firefly luciferase; luc+; enhanced luc+ version of the luciferase gene
   3255..3507    +  terminator     NOS terminator: nopaline synthase terminator and poly(A) signal
   3508..3556    +  polyA_signal   poly(A) signal: synthetic polyadenylation signal
   3570..3661    +  misc_feature   pause site: RNA polymerase II transcriptional pause signal from the human α2 globin gene
   3680..3698    -  promoter       T3 promoter: promoter for bacteriophage T3 RNA polymerase
   3743..3759    -  protein_bind   lac operator: The lac repressor binds to the lac operator to inhibit transcription in E. coli. This inhibition can be relieved by adding lactose or isopropyl-β-D-thiogalactopyranoside (IPTG). lac repressor encoded by lacI
   3767..3797    -  promoter       lac promoter: promoter for the E. coli lac operon
   3812..3833    -  protein_bind   CAP binding site: CAP binding activates transcription in the presence of cAMP. E. coli catabolite activator protein
   3846..3938    -  CDS            lacI (fragment): lac repressor; lacI; The lac repressor binds to the lac operator to inhibit transcription in E. coli. This inhibition can be relieved by adding lactose or isopropyl-β-D-thiogalactopyranoside (IPTG).
   4121..4709    -  rep_origin     ori: high-copy-number ColE1/pMB1/pBR322/pUC origin of replication
   4880..5740    -  CDS            AmpR: β-lactamase; bla; confers resistance to ampicillin, carbenicillin, and related antibiotics
   5741..5845    -  promoter       AmpR promoter: bla
   5898..6326    -  rep_origin     f1 ori (sequence partly withheld): f1 bacteriophage origin of replication; arrow indicates direction of (+) strand synthesis
   6331..6488    -  CDS            lacZα (fragment): LacZα fragment of β-galactosidase; lacZ fragment
   6491..6509    +  promoter       T7 promoter: promoter for bacteriophage T7 RNA polymerase
   6554..6898    +  promoter       CaMV 35S promoter: strong constitutive promoter from cauliflower mosaic virus
   6851..6897    +  promoter       minimal CaMV 35S promoter: minimal 35S promoter from cauliflower mosaic virus
   6951..7139    +  intron         IV2 intron: modified second intron of the potato ST-LS1 gene (Vancanneyt et al., 1990)
   7137..721     +  CDS            LUCI_RENRE (across the origin): Experimental evidence at protein level: Swiss-Prot protein existence level 1. Upon binding the substrate, the enzyme catalyzes an oxygenation, producing a very short-lived hydroperoxide that cyclizes into a dioxetanone structure, which collapses, releasing a CO(2) molecule. The spontaneous breakdown of the dioxetanone releases the energy (about 50 kcal/mole) that is necessary to generate the excited state of the coelenteramide product, which is the singlet form of the monoanion. In vivo the product undergoes the process of nonradiative energy transfer to an accessory protein, a green fluoresce
