[The description below was written by a language model from this plasmid's Addgene catalogue record and pLannotate feature annotations shown in this document.]
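Description:
LLP965 is a dual-luciferase reporter plasmid for plant synthetic biology, built on the high-copy pBluescript SK(+) backbone. It is propagated in E. coli through the ColE1/pUC-type origin and selected with ampicillin via the β-lactamase gene. The backbone also retains the f1 phage origin, the lacZα and lac promoter/operator remnants, and the flanking T7 and T3 promoters. No T-DNA borders or plant selection marker are annotated, so the plasmid appears suited to direct, transient delivery rather than Agrobacterium-mediated transformation, although the record does not state the delivery route.

The payload consists of two tandem plant expression units in the same orientation. In the first, the unmodified CaMV 35S promoter (including its minimal core) drives Renilla luciferase, whose coding sequence is interrupted near its start by the potato ST-LS1 IV2 intron. This intron restricts functional expression to eukaryotic cells able to splice it. The catalogue lists a C-terminal PEST degradation tag on Rluc, which would shorten reporter half-life. The short segment immediately downstream of Rluc that the annotation software matched to Arabidopsis DREB2A probably corresponds to this tag. The unit ends in a CaMV poly(A) signal. In the second unit, the NOS promoter drives firefly luciferase (luc+), also carrying an IV2 intron, followed by the NOS terminator. Each unit is followed by a synthetic poly(A) signal and an α2-globin transcriptional pause site, which insulate it against read-through.

Firefly luciferase serves as an internal normalisation control for the Renilla signal. In the associated work on CRISPRi-based gene circuits in plants, this wild-type 35S version presumably provides the reference against which engineered, repressible promoter variants are compared.
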