Addgene plasmid #239887: LLP965
Purpose: Wild type CaMV 35S promoter engineered promoter driving the expression of Renilla luciferase
Depositing lab: Ryan Lister. Depositing organization: University of Western Australia. Publication: CRISPRi-based circuits to control gene expression in plants. Khan MA, Herring G, Zhu JY, Oliva M, Fourie E, Johnston B, Zhang Z, Potter J, Pineda L, Pflueger J, Swain T, Pflueger C, Lloyd JPB, Secco D, Small I, Kidd BN, Lister R. Nat Biotechnol. 2025 Mar;43(3):416-430. doi: 10.1038/s41587-024-02236-w. Epub 2024 May 20. PubMed 38769424.
Backbone
  Vector backbone: pBluescript SK(+)
  Vector type: Synthetic Biology
Growth in bacteria
  Bacterial resistance: Ampicillin, 100 μg/mL
  Growth temperature: 30°C
  Growth strain: DH5alpha
  Copy number: High Copy
Gene/Insert
  Gene/Insert name: CaMV 35S::Rluc (alt name: Other genes: NOS::Fluc)
  Species: Other
  Mutation: N/A
  Tag / fusion protein: PEST on C-terminus of Rluc (C terminal on insert)
  Cloning method: Restriction Enzyme; 5′ cloning site Unknown (unknown if destroyed)
Terms and licenses: Academic/Nonprofit Terms; Industry Terms: Not Available to Industry
How to cite: LLP965 was a gift from Ryan Lister (Addgene plasmid # 239887 ; http://n2t.net/addgene:239887 ; RRID:Addgene_239887)
